Addgene plasmid #99386: pHub10-His-YFP-PIP2;1
Purpose: overexpression and isolation of recombinant At-PIP2;1 protein
Depositing lab: Ning Li. Depositing organization: Hong Kong University of Science and Technology. Publication: Quantitative and Functional Phosphoproteomic Analysis Reveals that Ethylene Regulates Water Transport via the C-Terminal Phosphorylation of Aquaporin PIP2;1 in Arabidopsis. Qing D, Yang Z, Li M, Wong WS, Guo G, Liu S, Guo H, Li N. Mol Plant. 2016 Jan 4;9(1):158-74. doi: 10.1016/j.molp.2015.10.001. Epub 2015 Oct 22. PubMed 26476206.
Backbone
  Vector backbone: pHub10
  Backbone manufacturer: self-made, modified fro pBI121
  Vector type: Plant Expression
  Selectable markers: Hygromycin
Growth in bacteria
  Bacterial resistance: Kanamycin, 50 μg/mL
  Growth temperature: 37°C
  Growth strain: DH5alpha
  Copy number: Low Copy
Gene/Insert
  Gene/Insert name: PIP2;1
  Species: A. thaliana (mustard weed)
  Insert size (bp): 1549
  Entrez Gene: PIP2A (a.k.a. AT3G53420, AtPIP2;1, PIP2, PIP2;1, PLASMA MEMBRANE INTRINSIC PROTEIN 2, PLASMA MEMBRANE INTRINSIC PROTEIN 2;1, plasma membrane intrinsic protein 2A)
  Promoter: 2xCaMV35S
  Tag / fusion protein: His (N terminal on insert); YFP (N terminal on insert)
  Cloning method: Restriction Enzyme; 5′ cloning site AscI (not destroyed); 3′ cloning site SacI (not destroyed)
  Sequencing primers: 5′ unknown
Terms and licenses: Academic/Nonprofit Terms; Industry Terms: Not Available to Industry
How to cite: pHub10-His-YFP-PIP2;1 was a gift from Ning Li (Addgene plasmid # 99386 ; http://n2t.net/addgene:99386 ; RRID:Addgene_99386)
