[The description below was written by a language model from this plasmid's Addgene catalogue record and pLannotate feature annotations shown in this document.]
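Description:
pHub10-His-YFP-PIP2;1 is a plant expression binary vector of about 16 kb, built on pHub10, a self-made derivative of pBI121. It is intended for overexpression and isolation of recombinant Arabidopsis thaliana aquaporin PIP2;1 (PIP2A, AT3G53420). The backbone carries the broad-host-range IncP replication system (oriV with the trfA replication protein), which fits the recorded low copy number, together with oriT and traJ for conjugal transfer. Bacterial selection is by a kanamycin resistance gene (aphA-3). The annotation also picks up backbone remnants typical of this vector lineage, including an IS1 element, tetR and a truncated tetA, a partial ColE1-type origin, and lacZα, lacI and M13 fragments.

Nopaline-type left and right T-DNA border repeats mark the region transferred to plant cells, which implies Agrobacterium-mediated delivery, although the record does not say so explicitly. Within this region, a doubled CaMV 35S promoter, annotated as a partial plus a full 35S copy, drives strong constitutive expression of an N-terminally tagged fusion. EYFP is followed directly by the PIP2;1 coding sequence, and the unit ends with the NOS terminator. The catalogue lists a His tag N-terminal to the insert, presumably for affinity purification, but it is not annotated in the feature table. The second part of the insert is annotated as a PIP2-2 fragment. This may simply reflect homology within a genomic or otherwise split PIP2;1 sequence, and the record does not clarify it. The insert sits between retained AscI and SacI sites. A separate cassette provides hygromycin selection of transformed plants, with an enhanced 35S promoter, hygromycin phosphotransferase and the CaMV poly(A) signal. YFP allows the fusion protein to be visualised.
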