Features (pLannotate 1.2.2; 33 found; start..end, strand, type, name):
      3..283     +  promoter       CaMV 35S promoter (fragment): strong constitutive promoter from cauliflower mosaic virus
    782..1123    +  promoter       CaMV 35S promoter: strong constitutive promoter from cauliflower mosaic virus
   1212..1928    +  CDS            EYFP: EYFP is a basic (constitutively fluorescent) green/yellow fluorescent protein published in 1996, derived from Aequorea victoria. It is reported to be a very rapidly-maturing weak dimer with high acid sensitivity.
   1938..3011    +  CDS            PIP2-1: PIP21_ARATH - Also known as PIP2A. Experimental evidence at protein level: Swiss-Prot protein existence level 1. Water channel required to facilitate the transport of water across cell membrane. Probably involved in root water uptake. Its function is impaired by Hg(2+). From Arabidopsis thaliana (Mouse-ear cress).
   3136..3483    +  CDS            PIP2-2 (fragment): PIP22_ARATH - Also known as PIP2B. Experimental evidence at protein level: Swiss-Prot protein existence level 1. Water channel required to facilitate the transport of water across cell membrane. Plays an predominant role in root water uptake process in conditions of reduced transpiration, and in osmotic fluid transport. Its function is impaired by Hg(2+). Inhibited by cytosolic acidosis which occurs during anoxia in roots. From Arabidopsis thaliana (Mouse-ear cress).
   3503..3755    +  terminator     NOS terminator: nopaline synthase terminator and poly(A) signal
   3760..3915    +  CDS            lacZα (fragment) (sequence partly withheld): LacZα fragment of β-galactosidase; lacZ fragment
   3913..4213    +  rep_origin     M13 ori (fragment) (sequence partly withheld): M13 bacteriophage origin of replication; arrow indicates direction of (+) strand synthesis
   4214..4344    +  CDS            lacI (fragment): lac repressor; lacI; The lac repressor binds to the lac operator to inhibit transcription in E. coli. This inhibition can be relieved by adding lactose or isopropyl-β-D-thiogalactopyranoside (IPTG).
   4398..4422    -  misc_feature   LB T-DNA repeat: left border repeat from nopaline C58 T-DNA
   5931..5994    -  CDS            TetR (fragment): tetracycline resistance regulatory protein; tetR
   6018..7166    -  CDS            trfA: trans-acting replication protein that binds to and activates oriV
   7465..8259    -  CDS            KanR: aminoglycoside phosphotransferase; aphA-3; confers resistance to kanamycin
   8451..9218    +  mobile_element IS1: prokaryotic transposable element IS1
   9227..9376    -  CDS            satA (fragment): STA_BACSU - Also known as yyaR. Experimental evidence at protein level: Swiss-Prot protein existence level 1. Involved in resistance to streptothricin, a broad-spectrum antibiotic produced by streptomycetes. Detoxifies streptothricin via acetylation of the beta amino group of the first beta-lysyl moiety of streptothricin. From Bacillus subtilis (strain 168).
   9375..9569    -  CDS            satA (fragment): STA_BACSU - Also known as yyaR. Experimental evidence at protein level: Swiss-Prot protein existence level 1. Involved in resistance to streptothricin, a broad-spectrum antibiotic produced by streptomycetes. Detoxifies streptothricin via acetylation of the beta amino group of the first beta-lysyl moiety of streptothricin. From Bacillus subtilis (strain 168).
   9572..9847    -  CDS            klaC (fragment): KLAC_ECOLX - Also known as telB. Protein predicted: Swiss-Prot protein existence level 4. Belongs to the kla operon, which is associated with cryptic tellurite resistance, and IncW plasmid fertility inhibition. From Escherichia coli.
   9911..10542   -  rep_origin     oriV: incP origin of replication
  10679..11050   -  CDS            traJ: oriT-recognizing protein; traJ
  11083..11192   -  oriT           oriT: incP origin of transfer
  11324..11514   +  rep_origin     ori (fragment): high-copy-number ColE1/pMB1/pBR322/pUC origin of replication
  11873..12523   -  CDS            TetR: tetracycline resistance regulatory protein; tetR
  12629..12878   +  CDS            TcR (fragment): tetracycline efflux protein; tetA; confers resistance to tetracycline
  12988..13012   -  misc_feature   RB T-DNA repeat: right border repeat from nopaline C58 T-DNA
  13127..13803   +  promoter       CaMV 35S promoter (enhanced): cauliflower mosaic virus 35S promoter with a duplicated enhancer region
  13870..14895   +  CDS            HygR: hygromycin B phosphotransferase confers resistance to hygromycin
  14936..15110   +  polyA_signal   CaMV poly(A) signal: cauliflower mosaic virus polyadenylation signal
  15121..15306   +  CDS            M13 gene III (fragment) (sequence partly withheld): pIII; III; minor coat protein
  15305..15395   +  CDS            lacI (fragment): lac repressor; lacI; The lac repressor binds to the lac operator to inhibit transcription in E. coli. This inhibition can be relieved by adding lactose or isopropyl-β-D-thiogalactopyranoside (IPTG).
  15408..15429   +  protein_bind   CAP binding site: CAP binding activates transcription in the presence of cAMP. E. coli catabolite activator protein
  15444..15474   +  promoter       lac promoter: promoter for the E. coli lac operon
  15478..15500   +  protein_bind   lac operator (fragment): The lac repressor binds to the lac operator to inhibit transcription in E. coli. This inhibition can be relieved by adding lactose or isopropyl-β-D-thiogalactopyranoside (IPTG). lac repressor encoded by lacI
  15543..16025   +  CDS            IBMP_CAMVB (fragment): Experimental evidence at protein level: Swiss-Prot protein existence level 1. Enhances the ribosomal termination-reinitiation event leading to the translation of major open reading frames on the polycistronic viral RNAs. From Cauliflower mosaic virus (strain Bari 1) (CaMV).
>Addgene plasmid #99386 | pHub10-His-YFP-PIP2;1 | addgene full sequence | sequence record 191779 | Addgene NGS Result
ATTGAGACTTTTCAACAAAGGGTAATATCCGGAAACCTCCTCGGATTCCATTGCCCAGCTATCTGTCACT
TTATTGTGAAGATAGTGGAAAAGGAAGGTGGCTCCTACAAATGCCATCATTGCGATAAAGGAAAGGCCAT
CGTTGAAGATGCCTCTGCCGACAGTGGTCCCAAAGATGGACCCCCACCCACGAGGAGCATCGTGGAAAAA
GAAGACGTTCCAACCACGTCTTCAAAGCAAGTGGATTGATGTGATATCTCCACTGACGTAAGGGATGACG
CACTGCAGGTCCCCAGATTAGCCTTTTCAATTTCAGAAAGAATGCTAACCCACAGATGGTTAGAGAGGCT
TACGCAGCAGGTCTCATCAAGACGATCTACCCGAGCAATAATCTCCAGGAAATCAAATACCTTCCCAAGA
AGGTTAAAGATGCAGTCAAAAGATTCAGGACTAACTGCATCAAGAACACAGAGAAAGATATATTTCTCAA
GATCAGAAGTACTATTCCAGTATGGACGATTCAAGGCTTGCTTCACAAACCAAGGCAAGTAATAGAGATT
GGAGTCTCTAAAAAGGTAGTTCCCACTGAATCAAAGGCCATGGAGTCAAAGATTCAAATAGAGGACCTAA
CAGAACTCGCCGTAAAGACTGGCGAACAGTTCATACAGAGTCTCTTACGACTCAATGACAAGAAGAAAAT
CTTCGTCAACATGGTGGAGCACGACACACTTGTCTACTCCAAAAATATCAAAGATACAGTCTCAGAAGAC
CAAAGGGCAATTGAGACTTTTCAACAAAGGGTAATATCCGGAAACCTCCTCGGATTCCATTGCCCAGCTA
TCTGTCACTTTATTGTGAAGATAGTGGAAAAGGAAGGTGGCTCCTACAAATGCCATCATTGCGATAAAGG
AAAGGCCATCGTTGAAGATGCCTCTGCCGACAGTGGTCCCAAAGATGGACCCCCACCCACGAGGAGCATC
GTGGAAAAAGAAGACGTTCCAACCACGTCTTCAAAGCAAGTGGATTGATGTGATATCTCCACTGACGTAA
GGGATGACGCACAATCCCACTATCCTTCGCAAGACCCTTCCTCTATATAAGGAAGTTCATTTCATTTGGA
GAGAACACGGGGGACTCTAGAGGATCCTCAGTCACACAAAGAGTAAAGAAGAACAATGGTCGACATGCAT
CATCATCACCACCATCATCATATGGTGAGCAAGGGCGAGGAGCTGTTCACCGGGGTGGTGCCCATCCTGG
TCGAGCTGGACGGCGACGTAAACGGCCACAAGTTCAGCGTGTCCGGCGAGGGCGAGGGCGATGCCACCTA
CGGCAAGCTGACCCTGAAGTTCATCTGCACCACCGGCAAGCTGCCCGTGCCCTGGCCCACCCTCGTGACC
ACCTTCGGCTACGGCCTGCAGTGCTTCGCCCGCTACCCCGACCACATGAAGCAGCACGACTTCTTCAAGT
CCGCCATGCCCGAAGGCTACGTCCAGGAGCGCACCATCTTCTTCAAGGACGACGGCAACTACAAGACCCG
CGCCGAGGTGAAGTTCGAGGGCGACACCCTGGTGAACCGCATCGAGCTGAAGGGCATCGACTTCAAGGAG
GACGGCAACATCCTGGGGCACAAGCTGGAGTACAACTACAACAGCCACAACGTCTATATCATGGCCGACA
AGCAGAAGAACGGCATCAAGGTGAACTTCAAGATCCGCCACAACATCGAGGACGGCAGCGTGCAGCTCGC
CGACCACTACCAGCAGAACACCCCCATCGGCGACGGCCCCGTGCTGCTGCCCGACAACCACTACCTGAGC
TACCAGTCCGCCCTGAGCAAAGACCCCAACGAGAAGCGCGATCACATGGTCCTGCTGGAGTTCGTGACCG
CCGCCGGGATCACTCTCGGCATGGACGAGCTGTACAAGCGGCGCGCCATGGCAAAGGATGTGGAAGCCGT
TCCCGGAGAAGGATTTCAGACAAGAGACTATCAAGATCCGCCACCAGCTCCGTTTATTGATGGAGCGGAG
CTAAAGAAGTGGTCTTTCTACAGAGCAGTTATCGCAGAGTTCGTAGCCACTCTCCTCTTCTTATACATCA
CCGTTTTGACAGTCATCGGTTACAAGATTCAGTCCGATACTGATGCCGGTGGCGTAGATTGCGGCGGAGT
TGGAATCCTCGGTATCGCTTGGGCCTTTGGTGGTATGATCTTCATCCTCGTCTACTGCACCGCCGGTATC
TCTGGTATGATCCTTCTTTAATCTTGATTTTGGTTTGGTTTAGATTAAGATTATACACTTTTTGAGTATT
AGAATTACAATTAAACCGAATAAGCTGAATAAGTTTTACTTATGTAAGTACAACTTGCAAACTCAAAATT
TAGACAAGTAAAAATTATATGGTATGGTTTTGGTTTGTTTATTCGAAATTAATTATTTTGCAAGGAAAAA
TATTGCTTGGTTGACATTACTATTTAATCGGTTTAAAATCTTAGGTTTAAAAGACGAAAATGATTTGTTT
ATAAAACATTTAATAAGGGTCATGATCAAATCGGTTCTTATCCGAATGATATATATCTAATCTAAGCCTA
GTAATTATTTTAAGCAACTGACTAACCCTGTCTTAACCAGAATTGAAACCGGTTAATTAATTGCTTGTTG
TACCTTAATTCTCAAGTACTGGTAACATTGTCAACTCTTTTTGTTTCCTTAGGTGGTCACATTAACCCAG
CGGTGACATTTGGGCTATTCTTGGCACGTAAAGTGTCGTTACCTAGGGCCCTATTGTACATAATCGCTCA
GTGTTTGGGTGCGATTTGTGGAGTTGGTTTTGTCAAAGCCTTCCAAAGCTCTTACTACACCCGTTACGGA
GGTGGAGCCAACTCTCTAGCCGATGGCTACAGCACAGGGACCGGTCTAGCCGCAGAGATCATTGGTACTT
TCGTTCTTGTCTACACCGTCTTCTCTGCCACTGACCCCAAACGTAGTGCCAGAGACTCCCACGTTCCGGT
GAGTCACATATGTAGTGCTATTAATCTTCAATATGGTTAACCGACTCAAAACCGGAACCAAAGCAAACCA
AACCAACATTTGATTTCAATCATACTAATAAATTTGAATTTTGATGAAATAAAAGGTGTTGGCGCCACTT
CCAATCGGATTTGCCGTGTTCATGGTACATTTGGCTACCATTCCCATTACCGGAACCGGAATTAACCCGG
CAAGGAGTTTCGGAGCTGCCGTAATCTACAACAAGAGCAAGCCATGGGATGACCACGTAAGACCTCAACG
TTTCTCCATTACATTCAACTATATTTTTCATTTTTACAAGGGAATAATGTTTTGAAATTTTGGTGATTAC
AAACAGTGGATATTTTGGGTTGGACCATTCATTGGAGCTGCGATAGCTGCATTCTACCACCAATTCGTTC
TGAGAGCTTCAGGTTCTAAGTCTCTTGGATCATTCAGAAGTGCTGCCAACGTCTAAGAGCTCGAATTTCC
CCGATCGTTCAAACATTTGGCAATAAAGTTTCTTAAGATTGAATCCTGTTGCCGGTCTTGCGATGATTAT
CATATAATTTCTGTTGAATTACGTTAAGCATGTAATAATTAACATGTAATGCATGACGTTATTTATGAGA
TGGGTTTTTATGATTAGAGTCCCGCAATTATACATTTAATACGCGATAGAAAACAAAATATAGCGCGCAA
ACTAGGATAAATTATCGCGCGCGGTGTCATCTATGTTACTAGATCGGGAATTCACTGGCCGTCGTTTTAC
AACGTCGTGACTGGGAAAACCCTGGCGTTACCCAACTTAATCGCCTTGCAGCACATCCCCCTTTCGCCAG
CTGGCGTAATAGCGAAGAGGCCCGCACCGATCGCCCTTCCCAACAGTTGCGCAGCCTGAATG
[44 nt withheld, positions 3913-3956]
C
[141 nt withheld, positions 3958-4098]
CCTTTGACGTTGGAGTCCACGTTCTTT
[37 nt withheld, positions 4126-4162]
ACCCTATCTCGGGCTATTCTTTTGATTTATAAGGGATTTTGCCGATTTCGGAACCACCATCAAACAGGAT
TTTCGCCTGCTGGGGCAAACCAGCGTGGACCGCTTGCTGCAACTCTCTCAGGGCCAGGCGGTGAAGGGCA
ATCAGCTGTTGCCCGTCTCACTGGTGAAAAGAAAAACCACCCCAGTACATTAAAAACGTCCGCAATGTGT
TATTAAGTTGTCTAAGCGTCAATTTGTTTACACCACAATATATCCTGCCACCAGCCAGCCAACAGCTCCC
CGACCGGCAGCTCGGCACAAAATCACCACTCGATACAGGCAGCCCATCAGTCCGGGACGGCGTCAGCGGG
AGAGCCGTTGTAAGGCGGCAGACTTTGCTCATGTTACCGATGCTATTCGGAAGAACGGCAACTAAGCTGC
CGGGTTTGAAACACGGATGATCTCGCGGAGGGTAGCATGTTGATTGTAACGATGACAGAGCGTTGCTGCC
TGTGATCAAATATCATCTCCCTCGCAGAGATCCGAATTATCAGCCTTCTTATTCATTTCTCGCTTAACCG
TGACAGGCTGTCGATCTTGAGAACTATGCCGACATAATAGGAAATCGCTGGATAAAGCCGCTGAGGAAGC
TGAGTGGCGCTATTTCTTTAGAAGTGAACGTTGACGATATCAACTCCCCTATCCATTGCTCACCGAATGG
TACAGGTCGGGGACCCGAAGTTCCGACTGTCGGCCTGATGCATCCCCGGCTGATCGACCCCAGATCTGGG
GCTGAGAAAGCCCAGTAAGGAAACAACTGTAGGTTCGAGTCGCGAGATCCCCCGGAACCAAAGGAAGTAG
GTTAAACCCGCTCCGATCAGGCCGAGCCACGCCAGGCCGAGAACATTGGTTCCTGTAGGCATCGGGATTG
GCGGATCAAACACTAAAGCTACTGGAACGAGCAGAAGTCCTCCGGCCGCCAGTTGCCAGGCGGTAAAGGT
GAGCAGAGGCACGGGAGGTTGCCACTTGCGGGTCAGCACGGTTCCGAACGCCATGGAAACCGCCCCCGCC
AGGCCCGCTGCGACGCCGACAGGATCTAGCGCTGCGTTTGGTGTCAACACCAACAGCGCCACGCCCGCAG
TTCCGCAAATAGCCCCCAGGACCGCCATCAATCGTATCGGGCTACCTAGCAGAGCGGCAGAGATGAACAC
GACCATCAGCGGCTGCACAGCGCCTACCGTCGCCGCGACCCCGCCCGGCAGGCGGTAGACCGAAATAAAC
AACAAGCTCCAGAATAGCGAAATATTAAGTGCGCCGAGGATGAAGATGCGCATCCACCAGATTCCCGTTG
GAATCTGTCGGACGATCATCACGAGCAATAAACCCGCCGGCAACGCCCGCAGCAGCATACCGGCGACCCC
TCGGCCTCGCTGTTCGGGCTCCACGAAAACGCCGGACAGATGCGCCTTGTGAGCGTCCTTGGGGCCGTCC
TCCTGTTTGAAGACCGACAGCCCAATGATCTCGCCGTCGATGTAGGCGCCGAATGCCACGGCATCTCGCA
ACCGTTCAGCGAACGCCTCCATGGGCTTTTTCTCCTCGTGCTCGTAAACGGACCCGAACATCTCTGGAGC
TTTCTTCAGGGCCGACAATCGGATCTCGCGGAAATCCTGCACGTCGGCCGCTCCAAGCCGTCGAATCTGA
GCCTTAATCACAATTGTCAATTTTAATCCTCTGTTTATCGGCAGTTCGTAGAGCGCGCCGTGCGTCCCGA
GCGATACTGAGCGAAGCAAGTGCGTCGAGCAGTGCCCGCTTGTTCCTGAAATGCCAGTAAAGCGCTGGCT
GCTGAACCCCCAGCCGGAACTGACCCCACAAGGCCCTAGCGTTTGCAATGCACCAGGTCATCATTGACCC
AGGCGTGTTCCACCAGGCCGCTGCCTCGCAACTCTTCGCAGGCTTCGCCGACCTGCTCGCGCCACTTCTT
CACGCGGGTGGAATCCGATCCGCACATGAGGCGGAAGGTTTCCAGCTTGAGCGGGTACGGCTCCCGGTGC
GAGCTGAAATAGTCGAACATCCGTCGGGCCGTCGGCGACAGCTTGCGGTACTTCTCCCATATGAATTTCG
TGTAGTGGTCGCCAGCAAACAGCACGACGATTTCCTCGTCGATCAGGACCTGGCAACGGGACGTTTTCTT
GCCACGGTCCAGGACGCGGAAGCGGTGCAGCAGCGACACCGATTCCAGGTGCCCAACGCGGTCGGACGTG
AAGCCCATCGCCGTCGCCTGTAGGCGCGACAGGCATTCCTCGGCCTTCGTGTAATACCGGCCATTGATCG
ACCAGCCCAGGTCCTGGCAAAGCTCGTAGAACGTGAAGGTGATCGGCTCGCCGATAGGGGTGCGCTTCGC
GTACTCCAACACCTGCTGCCACACCAGTTCGTCATCGTCGGCCCGCAGCTCGACGCCGGTGTAGGTGATC
TTCACGTCCTTGTTGACGTGGAAAATGACCTTGTTTTGCAGCGCCTCGCGCGGGATTTTCTTGTTGCGCG
TGGTGAACAGGGCAGAGCGGGCCGTGTCGTTTGGCATCGCTCGCATCGTGTCCGGCCACGGCGCAATATC
GAACAAGGAAAGCTGCATTTCCTTGATCTGCTGCTTCGTGTGTTTCAGCAACGCGGCCTGCTTGGCCTCG
CTGACCTGTTTTGCCAGGTCCTCGCCGGCGGTTTTTCGCTTCTTGGTCGTCATAGTTCCTCGCGTGTCGA
TGGTCATCGACTTCGCCAAACCTGCCGCCTCCTGTTCGAGACGACGCGAACGCTCCACGGCGGCCGATGG
CGCGGGCAGGGCAGGGGGAGCCAGTTGCACGCTGTCGCGCTCGATCTTGGCCGTAGCTTGCTGGACCATC
GAGCCGACGGACTGGAAGGTTTCGCGGGGCGCACGCATGACGGTGCGGCTTGCGATGGTTTCGGCATCCT
CGGCGGAAAACCCCGCGTCGATCAGTTCTTGCCTGTATGCCTTCCGGTCAAACGTCCGATTCATTCACCC
TCCTTGCGGGATTGCCCCGACTCACGCCGGGGCAATGTGCCCTTATTCCTGATTTGACCCGCCTGGTGCC
TTGGTGTCCAGATAATCCACCTTATCGGCAATGAAGTCGGTCCCGTAGACCGTCTGGCCGTCCTTCTCGT
ACTTGGTATTCCGAATCTTGCCCTGCACGAATACCAGCGACCCCTTGCCCAAATACTTGCCGTGGGCCTC
GGCCTGAGAGCCAAAACACTTGATGCGGAAGAAGTCGGTGCGCTCCTGCTTGTCGCCGGCATCGTTGCGC
CACATCTAGGTACTAAAACAATTCATCCAGTAAAATATAATATTTTATTTTCTCCCAATCAGGCTTGATC
CCCAGTAAGTCAAAAAATAGCTCGACATACTGTTCTTCCCCGATATCCTCCCTGATCGACCGGACGCAGA
AGGCAATGTCATACCACTTGTCCGCCCTGCCGCTTCTCCCAAGATCAATAAAGCCACTTACTTTGCCATC
TTTCACAAAGATGTTGCTGTCTCCCAGGTCGCCGTGGGAAAAGACAAGTTCCTCTTCGGGCTTTTCCGTC
TTTAAAAAATCATACAGCTCGCGCGGATCTTTAAATGGAGTGTCTTCTTCCCAGTTTTCGCAATCCACAT
CGGCCAGATCGTTATTCAGTAAGTAATCCAATTCGGCTAAGCGGCTGTCTAAGCTATTCGTATAGGGACA
ATCCGATATGTCGATGGAGTGAAAGAGCCTGATGCACTCCGCATACAGCTCGATAATCTTTTCAGGGCTT
TGTTCATCTTCATACTCTTCCGAGCAAAGGACGCCATCGGCCTCACTCATGAGCAGATTGCTCCAGCCAT
CATGCCGTTCAAAGTGCAGGACCTTTGGAACAGGCAGCTTTCCTTCCAGCCATAGCATCATGTCCTTTTC
CCGTTCCACATCATAGGTGGTCCCTTTATACCGGCTGTCCGTCATTTTTAAATATAGGTTTTCATTTTCT
CCCACCAGCTTATATACCTTAGCAGGAGACATTCCTTCCGTATCTTTTACGCAGCGGTATTTTTCGATCA
GTTTTTTCAATTCCGGTGATATTCTCATTTTAGCCATTTATTATTTCCTTCCTCTTTTCTACAGTATTTA
AAGATACCCCAAGAAGCTAATTATAACAAGACGAACTCCAATTCACTGTTCCTTGCATTCTAAAACCTTA
AATACCAGAAAACAGCTTTTTCAAAGTTGTTTTCAAAGTTGGCGTATAACATAGTATCGACGGAGCCGAT
TTTGAAACCACAATTATGGGTGATGCTGCCAACTTACTGATTTAGTGTATGATGGTGTTTTTGAGGTGCT
CCAGTGGCTTCTGTTTCTATCAGCTGTCCCTCCTGTTCAGCTACTGACGGGGTGGTGCGTAACGGCAAAA
GCACCGCCGGACATCAGCGCTATCTCTGCTCTCACTGCCGTAAAACATGGCAACTGCAGTTCACTTACAC
CGCTTCTCAACCCGGTACGCACCAGAAAATCATTGATATGGCCATGAATGGCGTTGGATGCCGGGCAACA
GCCCGCATTATGGGCGTTGGCCTCAACACGATTTTACGTCACTTAAAAAACTCAGGCCGCAGTCGGTAAC
CTCGCGCATACAGCCGGGCAGTGACGTCATCGTCTGCGCGGAAATGGACGAACAGTGGGGCTATGTCGGG
GCTAAATCGCGCCAGCGCTGGCTGTTTTACGCGTATGACAGTCTCCGGAAGACGGTTGTTGCGCACGTAT
TCGGTGAACGCACTATGGCGACGCTGGGGCGTCTTATGAGCCTGCTGTCACCCTTTGACGTGGTGATATG
GATGACGGATGGCTGGCCGCTGTATGAATCCCGCCTGAAGGGAAAGCTGCACGTAATCAGCAAGCGATAT
ACGCAGCGAATTGAGCGGCATAACCTGAATCTGAGGCAGCACCTGGCACGGCTGGGACGGAAGTCGCTGT
CGTTCTCAAAATCGGTGGAGCTGCATGACAAAGTCATCGGGCATTATCTGAACATAAAACACTATCAATA
AGTTGGAGTCATTACCCAATTATGATAGAATTTACAAGCTATAAGGTTATTGTCCTGGGTTTCAAGCATT
AGTCCATGCAAGTTTTTATGCTTTGCCCATTCTATAGATATATTGATAAGCGCGCTGCCTATGCCTTGCC
CCCTGAAATCCTTACATACGGCGATATCTTCTATATAAAAGATATATTATCTTATCAGTATTGTCAATAT
ATTCAAGGCAATCTGCCTCCTCATCCTCTTCATCCTCTTCGTCTTGGTAGCTTTTTAAATATGGCGCTTC
ATAGAGTAATTCTGTAAAGGTCCAATTCTCGTTTTCATACCTCGGTATAATCTTACCTATCACCTCAAAT
GGTTCGCTGGGTTTATCGCACCCCCGAACACGAGCACGGCACCCGCGACCACTATGCCAAGAATGCCCAA
GGTAAAAATTGCCGGCCCCGCCATGAAGTCCGTGAATGCCCCGACGGCCGAAGTGAAGGGCAGGCCGCCA
CCCAGGCCGCCGCCCTCACTGCCCGGCACCTGGTCGCTGAATGTCGATGCCAGCACCTGCGGCACGTCAA
TGCTTCCGGGCGTCGCGCTCGGGCTGATCGCCCATCCCGTTACTGCCCCGATCCCGGCAATGGCAAGGAC
TGCCAGCGCTGCCATTTTTGGGGTGAGGCCGTTCGCGGCCGAGGGGCGCAGCCCCTGGGGGGATGGGAGG
CCCGCGTTAGCGGGCCGGGAGGGTTCGAGAAGGGGGGGCACCCCCCTTCGGCGTGCGCGGTCACGCGCAC
AGGGCGCAGCCCTGGTTAAAAACAAGGTTTATAAATATTGGTTTAAAAGCAGGTTAAAAGACAGGTTAGC
GGTGGCCGAAAAACGGGCGGAAACCCTTGCAAATGCTGGATTTTCTGCCTGTGGACAGCCCCTCAAATGT
CAATAGGTGCGCCCCTCATCTGTCAGCACTCTGCCCCTCAAGTGTCAAGGATCGCGCCCCTCATCTGTCA
GTAGTCGCGCCCCTCAAGTGTCAATACCGCAGGGCACTTATCCCCAGGCTTGTCCACATCATCTGTGGGA
AACTCGCGTAAAATCAGGCGTTTTCGCCGATTTGCGAGGCTGGCCAGCTCCACGTCGCCGGCCGAAATCG
AGCCTGCCCCTCATCTGTCAACGCCGCGCCGGGTGAGTCGGCCCCTCAAGTGTCAACGTCCGCCCCTCAT
CTGTCAGTGAGGGCCAAGTTTTCCGCGAGGTATCCACAACGCCGGCGGCCGCGGTGTCTCGCACACGGCT
TCGACGGCGTTTCTGGCGCGTTTGCAGGGCCATAGACGGCCGCCAGCCCAGCGGCGAGGGCAACCAGCCC
GGTGAGCGTCGGAAAGGCGCTCGGTCTTGCCTTGCTCGTCGGTGATGTACTTCACCAGCTCCGCGAAGTC
GCTCTTCTTGATGGAGCGCATGGGGACGTGCTTGGCAATCACGCGCACCCCCCGGCCGTTTTAGCGGCTA
AAAAAGTCATGGCTCTGCCCTCGGGCGGACCACGCCCATCATGACCTTGCCAAGCTCGTCCTGCTTCTCT
TCGATCTTCGCCAGCAGGGCGAGGATCGTGGCATCACCGAACCGCGCCGTGCGCGGGTCGTCGGTGAGCC
AGAGTTTCAGCAGGCCGCCCAGGCGGCCCAGGTCGCCATTGATGCGGGCCAGCTCGCGGACGTGCTCATA
GTCCACGACGCCCGTGATTTTGTAGCCCTGGCCGACGGCCAGCAGGTAGGCCGACAGGCTCATGCCGGCC
GCCGCCGCCTTTTCCTCAATCGCTCTTCGTTCGTCTGGAAGGCAGTACACCTTGATAGGTGGGCTGCCCT
TCCTGGTTGGCTTGGTTTCATCAGCCATCCGCTTGCCCTCATCTGTTACGCCGGCGGTAGCCGGCCAGCC
TCGCAGAGCAGGATTCCCGTTGAGCACCGCCAGGTGCGAATAAGGGACAGTGAAGAAGGAACACCCGCTC
GCGGGTGGGCCTACTTCACCTATCCTGCCCGGCTGACGCCGTTGGATACACCAAGGAAAGTCTACACGAA
CCCTTTGGCAAAATCCTGTATATCGTGCGAAAAAGGATGGATATACCGAAAAAATCGCTATAATGACCCC
GAAGCAGGGTTATGCAGCGGAAAAGCGCCACGCTTCCCGAAGGGAGAAAGGCGGACAGGTATCCGGTAAG
CGGCAGGGTCGGAACAGGAGAGCGCACGAGGGAGCTTCCAGGGGGAAACGCCTGGTATCTTTATAGTCCT
GTCGGGTTTCGCCACCTCTGACTTGAGCGTCGATTTTTGTGATGCTCGTCAGGGGGGCGGAGCCTATGGA
AAAACGCCAGCAACGCGGCCTTTTTACGGTTCCTGGCCTTTTGCTGGCCTTTTGCTCACATGTTCTTTCC
TGCGTTATCCCCTGATTCTGTGGATAACCGTATTACCGCCTTTGAGTGAGCTGATACCGCTCGCCGCAGC
CGAACGACCGAGCGCAGCGAGTCAGTGAGCGAGGAAGCGGAAGAGCGCCAGAAGGCCGCCAGAGAGGCCG
AGCGCGGCCGTGAGGCTTGGACGCTAGGGCAGGGCATGAAAAAGCCCGTAGCGGGCTGCTACGGGCGTCT
GACGCGGTGGAAAGGGGGAGGGGATGTTGTCTACATGGCTCTGCTGTAGTGAGTGGGTTGCGCTCCGGCA
GCGGTCCTGATCAATCGTCACCCTTTCTCGGTCCTTCAACGTTCCTGACAACGAGCCTCCTTTTCGCCAA
TCCATCGACAATCACCGCGAGTCCCTGCTCGAACGCTGCGTCCGGACCGGCTTCGTCGAAGGCGTCTATC
GCGGCCCGCAACAGCGGCGAGAGCGGAGCCTGTTCAACGGTGCCGCCGCGCTCGCCGGCATCGCTGTCGC
CGGCCTGCTCCTCAAGCACGGCCCCAACAGTGAAGTAGCTGATTGTCATCAGCGCATTGACGGCGTCCCC
GGCCGAAAAACCCGCCTCGCAGAGGAAGCGAAGCTGCGCGTCGGCCGTTTCCATCTGCGGTGCGCCCGGT
CGCGTGCCGGCATGGATGCGCGCGCCATCGCGGTAGGCGAGCAGCGCCTGCCTGAAGCTGCGGGCATTCC
CGATCAGAAATGAGCGCCAGTCGTCGTCGGCTCTCGGCACCGAATGCGTATGATTCTCCGCCAGCATGGC
TTCGGCCAGTGCGTCGAGCAGCGCCCGCTTGTTCCTGAAGTGCCAGTAAAGCGCCGGCTGCTGAACCCCC
AACCGTTCCGCCAGTTTGCGTGTCGTCAGACCGTCTACGCCGACCTCGTTCAACAGGTCCAGGGCGGCAC
GGATCACTGTATTCGGCTGCAACTTTGTCATGCTTGACACTTTATCACTGATAAACATAATATGTCCACC
AACTTATCAGTGATAAAGAATCCGCGCGTTCAATCGGACCAGCGGAGGCTGGTCCGGAGGCCAGACGTGA
AACCCAACATACCCCTGATCGTAATTCTGAGCACTGTCGCGCTCGACGCTGTCGGCATCGGCCTGATTAT
GCCGGTGCTGCCGGGCCTCCTGCGCGATCTGGTTCACTCGAACGACGTCACCGCCCACTATGGCATTCTG
CTGGCGCTGTATGCGTTGGTGCAATTTGCCTGCGCACCTGTGCTGGGCGCGCTGTCGGATCGTTTCGGGC
GGCGGCCAATCTTGCTCGTCTCGCTGGCCGGCGCCAGATCTGGGGAACCCTGTGGTTGGCATGCACATAC
AAATGGACGAACGGATAAACCTTTTCACGCCCTTTTAAATATCCGATTATTCTAATAAACGCTCTTTTCT
CTTAGGTTTACCCGCCAATATATCCTGTCAAACACTGATAGTTTAAACGTATTGGCTAGAGCAGCTTGCC
AACATGGTGGAGCACGACACTCTCGTCTACTCCAAGAATATCAAAGATACAGTCTCAGAAGACCAAAGGG
CTATTGAGACTTTTCAACAAAGGGTAATATCGGGAAACCTCCTCGGATTCCATTGCCCAGCTATCTGTCA
CTTCATCAAAAGGACAGTAGAAAAGGAAGGTGGCACCTACAAATGCCATCATTGCGATAAAGGAAAGGCT
ATCGTTCAAGATGCCTCTGCCGACAGTGGTCCCAAAGATGGACCCCCACCCACGAGGAGCATCGTGGAAA
AAGAAGACGTTCCAACCACGTCTTCAAAGCAAGTGGATTGATGTGAACATGGTGGAGCACGACACTCTCG
TCTACTCCAAGAATATCAAAGATACAGTCTCAGAAGACCAAAGGGCTATTGAGACTTTTCAACAAAGGGT
AATATCGGGAAACCTCCTCGGATTCCATTGCCCAGCTATCTGTCACTTCATCAAAAGGACAGTAGAAAAG
GAAGGTGGCACCTACAAATGCCATCATTGCGATAAAGGAAAGGCTATCGTTCAAGATGCCTCTGCCGACA
GTGGTCCCAAAGATGGACCCCCACCCACGAGGAGCATCGTGGAAAAAGAAGACGTTCCAACCACGTCTTC
AAAGCAAGTGGATTGATGTGATATCTCCACTGACGTAAGGGATGACGCACAATCCCACTATCCTTCGCAA
GACCCTTCCTCTATATAAGGAAGTTCATTTCATTTGGAGAGGACACGCTGAAATCACCAGTCTCTCTCTA
CAAATCTATCTCTCTCGAGCTTTCGCAGATCCGGGGGGCAATGAGATATGAAAAAGCCTGAACTCACCGC
GACGTCTGTCGAGAAGTTTCTGATCGAAAAGTTCGACAGCGTCTCCGACCTGATGCAGCTCTCGGAGGGC
GAAGAATCTCGTGCTTTCAGCTTCGATGTAGGAGGGCGTGGATATGTCCTGCGGGTAAATAGCTGCGCCG
ATGGTTTCTACAAAGATCGTTATGTTTATCGGCACTTTGCATCGGCCGCGCTCCCGATTCCGGAAGTGCT
TGACATTGGGGAGTTTAGCGAGAGCCTGACCTATTGCATCTCCCGCCGTTCACAGGGTGTCACGTTGCAA
GACCTGCCTGAAACCGAACTGCCCGCTGTTCTACAACCGGTCGCGGAGGCTATGGATGCGATCGCTGCGG
CCGATCTTAGCCAGACGAGCGGGTTCGGCCCATTCGGACCGCAAGGAATCGGTCAATACACTACATGGCG
TGATTTCATATGCGCGATTGCTGATCCCCATGTGTATCACTGGCAAACTGTGATGGACGACACCGTCAGT
GCGTCCGTCGCGCAGGCTCTCGATGAGCTGATGCTTTGGGCCGAGGACTGCCCCGAAGTCCGGCACCTCG
TGCACGCGGATTTCGGCTCCAACAATGTCCTGACGGACAATGGCCGCATAACAGCGGTCATTGACTGGAG
CGAGGCGATGTTCGGGGATTCCCAATACGAGGTCGCCAACATCTTCTTCTGGAGGCCGTGGTTGGCTTGT
ATGGAGCAGCAGACGCGCTACTTCGAGCGGAGGCATCCGGAGCTTGCAGGATCGCCACGACTCCGGGCGT
ATATGCTCCGCATTGGTCTTGACCAACTCTATCAGAGCTTGGTTGACGGCAATTTCGATGATGCAGCTTG
GGCGCAGGGTCGATGCGACGCAATCGTCCGATCCGGAGCCGGGACTGTCGGGCGTACACAAATCGCCCGC
AGAAGCGCGGCCGTCTAGACCGATGGCTGTGTAGAAGTACTCGCCGATAGTGGAAACCGACGCCCCAGCA
CTCGTCCGAGGGCAAAGAAATAGAGTAGATGCCGACCGGGATCTGTCGATCGACAAGCTCGAGTTTCTCC
ATAATAATGTGTGAGTAGTTCCCAGATAAGGGAATTAGGGTTCCTATAGGGTTTCGCTCATGTGTTGAGC
ATATAAGAAACCCTTAGTATGTATTTGTATTTGTAAAATACTTCTATCAATAAAATTTCTAATTCCTAAA
ACCAAAATCCAGTACTAAAATCCAGATCCCCCGAATTAATCGAT
[41 nt withheld, positions 15127-15167]
T
[62 nt withheld, positions 15169-15230]
A
[35 nt withheld, positions 15232-15266]
CCTCCCTCAATCGGTTGAATGTCGCCCTTTTGTCTTTGGCCCAATACGCAAACCGCCTCTCCCCGCGCGT
TGGCCGATTCATTAATGCAGCTGGCACGACAGGTTTCCCGACTGGAAAGCGGGCAGTGAGCGCAACGCAA
TTAATGTGAGTTAGCTCACTCATTAGGCACCCCAGGCTTTACACTTTATGCTTCCGGCTCGTATGTTGTG
TGGAATTGTGAGCGGATAACAATTTCACACAGGAAACAGCTATGACCATGATTACGCCAAGCTTAGATTA
GCCTTTTCAATTTCAGAAAGAATGCTAACCCACAGATGGTTAGAGAGGCTTACGCAGCAGGTCTCATCAA
GACGATCTACCCGAGCAATAATCTCCAGGAAATCAAATACCTTCCCAAGAAGGTTAAAGATGCAGTCAAA
AGATTCAGGACTAACTGCATCAAGAACACAGAGAAAGATATATTTCTCAAGATCAGAAGTACTATTCCAG
TATGGACGATTCAAGGCTTGCTTCACAAACCAAGGCAAGTAATAGAGATTGGAGTCTCTAAAAAGGTAGT
TCCCACTGAATCAAAGGCCATGGAGTCAAAGATTCAAATAGAGGACCTAACAGAACTCGCCGTAAAGACT
GGCGAACAGTTCATACAGAGTCTCTTACGACTCAATGACAAGAAGAAAATCTTCGTCAACATGGTGGAGC
ACGACACACTTGTCTACTCCAAAAATATCAAAGATACAGTCTCAGAAGACCAAAGGGCA
