>Addgene plasmid #99386 | pHub10-His-YFP-PIP2;1 | addgene partial sequence | sequence record 192655 | EGFP-C 5'-CATGGTCCTGCTGGAGTTCGTG-3'
ACGAGCTGTACAAGCGGCGCGCCATGGCAAAGGATGTGGAAGCCGTTCCCGGAGAAGGATTTCAGACAAG
AGACTATCAAGATCCGCCACCAGCTCCGTTTATTGATGGAGCGGAGCTAAAGAAGTGGTCTTTCTACAGA
GCAGTTATCGCAGAGTTCGTAGCCACTCTCCTCTTCTTATACATCACCGTTTTGACAGTCATCGGTTACA
AGATTCAGTCCGATACTGATGCCGGTGGCGTAGATTGCGGCGGAGTTGGAATCCTCGGTATCGCTTGGGC
CTTTGGTGGTATGATCTTCATCCTCGTCTACTGCACCGCCGGTATCTCTGGTATGATCCTTCTTTAATCT
TGATTTTGGTTTGGTTTAGATTAAGATTATACACTTTTTGAGTATTAGAATTACAATTAAACCGAATAAG
CTGAATAAGTTTTACTTATGTAAGTACAACTTGCAAACTCAAAATTTAGACAAGTAAAAATTATATGGTA
TGGTTTTGGTTTGTTTATTCGAAATTAATTATTTTGCAAGGAAAAATATTGCTTGGTTGACATTACTATT
TAATCGGTTTAAAATCTTAGGTTTAAAAGACGAAAATGATTTGTTTATAAAACATTTAATAAGGGTCATG
ATCAAATCGGTTCTTATCCGAATGATATATATCTAATCTAAGCCTAGTAATTATTTTAAGCAACTGACTA
ACCCTGTCTTAACCAGAATTGAAACCGGTTAATTAA
