>Addgene plasmid #99386 | pHub10-His-YFP-PIP2;1 | addgene partial sequence | sequence record 192656 | NOSterm-R 5'-attgccaaatgtttgaacga-3'
GCACTTCTGAATGATCCAAGAGACTTAGAACCTGAAGCTCTCAGAACGAATTGGTGGTAGAATGCAGCTA
TCGCAGCTCCAATGAATGGTCCAACCCAAAATATCCACTGTTTGTAATCACCAAAATTTCAAAACATTAT
TCCCTTGTAAAAATGAAAAATATAGTTGAATGTAATGGAGAAACGTTGAGGTCTTACGTGGTCATCCCAT
GGCTTGCTCTTGTTGTAGATTACGGCAGCTCCGAAACTCCTTGCCGGGTTAATTCCGGTTCCGGTAATGG
GAATGGTAGCCAAATGTACCATGAACACGGCAAATCCGATTGGAAGTGGCGCCAACACCTTTTATTTCAT
CAAAATTCAAATTTATTAGTATGATTGAAATCAAATGTTGGTTTGGTTTGCTTTGGTTCCGGTTTTGAGT
CGGTTAACCATATTGAAGATTAATAGCACTACATATGTGACTCACCGGAACGTGGGAGTCTCTGGCACTA
CGTTTGGGGTCAGTGGCAGAGAAGACGGTGTAGACAAGAACGAAAGTACCAATGATCTCTGCGGCTAGAC
CGGTCCCTGTGCTGTAGCCATCGGCTAGAGAGTTGGCTCCACCTCCGTAACGGGTGTAGTAAGAGCTTTG
GAAGGCTTTGACAAAACCAACTCCACAAATCGCACCCAAACACTGAGCGATTATGTACAATAGGGCCCTA
GG
